>Addgene plasmid #62808 | pPBC-LG6f | depositor full sequence | sequence record 123121 | pPBC-LG6f sequence 7117 bps
ACTCTTCCTTTTTCAATATTATTGAAGCATTTATCAGGGTTATTGTCTCATGAGCGGATACATATTTGAA
TGTATTTAGAAAAATAAACAAATAGGGGTTCCGCGCACATTTCCCCGAAAAGTGCCACCTGACGTCTAAG
AAACCATTATTATCATGACATTAACCTATAAAAATAGGCGTATCACGAGGCCCTTTCGTCTCGCGCGTTT
CGGTGATGACGGTGAAAACCTCTGACACATGCAGCTCCCGGAGACGGTCACAGCTTGTCTGTAAGCGGAT
GCCGGGAGCAGACAAGCCCGTCAGGGCGCGTCAGCGGGTGTTGGCGGGTGTCGGGGCTGGCTTAACTATG
CGGCATCAGAGCAGATTGTACTGAGAGTGCACCATATGGACATATTGTCGTTAGAACGCGGCTACAATTA
ATACATAACCTTATGTATCATACACATACGATTTAGGTGACACTATAGAACTCGACCTCGAGGCTGGCAC
GACAGGTTTCCCGACTGGAAAGCGGGCAGTGAGCGCAACGCAATTAATGTGAGTTAGCTCACTCATTAGG
CACCCCAGGCTTTACACTTTATGCTTCCGGCTCGTATGTTGTGTGGAATTGTGAGCGGATAACAATTTCA
CACAGGAAACAGCTATGACCATGATTACGCCAAGCTCGAAATTAACCCTCACTAAAGGGAACAAAAGCTG
GAGCTCGTCTTTGATCAAAACGCAAATCGACGAAAATGTGTCGGACAATATCAAGTCGATGAGCGAAAAA
CTAAAAAGGCTAGAATACGACAATCTCACAGACAGCGTTGAGATATACGGTATTCACGACAGCAGGCTGA
ATAATAAAAAAATTAGAAACTATTATTTAACCCTAGAAAGATAATCATATTGTGACGTACGTTAAAGATA
ATCATGCGTAAAATTGACGCATGTGTTTTATCGATCTGTATATCGAGGTTTATTTATTAATTTGAATAGA
TATTAAGTTTTATTATATTTACACTTACATACTAATAATAAATTCAACAAACAATTTATTTATGTTTATT
TATTTATTAAAAAAAAACAAAAACTCAAAATTTCTTCTATAAAGTAACAAAACTTTTAAACATTCTCTCT
TTTACAAAAATAAACTTATTTTGTACTTTAAAAACAGTCATGTTGTATTATAAAATAAGTAATTAGCTTA
ACTTATACATAATAGAAACAAATTATACTTATTAGACATTGATTATTGACTAGTTATTAATAGTAATCAA
TTACGGGGTCATTAGTTCATAGCCCATATATGGAGTTCCGCGTTACATAACTTACGGTAAATGGCCCGCC
TGGCTGACCGCCCAACGACCCCCGCCCATTGACGTCAATAATGACGTATGTTCCCATAGTAACGCCAATA
GGGACTTTCCATTGACGTCAATGGGTGGACTATTTACGGTAAACTGCCCACTTGGCAGTACATCAAGTGT
ATCATATGCCAAGTACGCCCCCTATTGACGTCAATGACGGTAAATGGCCCGCCTGGCATTATGCCCAGTA
CATGACCTTATGGGACTTTCCTACTTGGCAGTACATCTACGTATTAGTCATCGCTATTACCATGGGTCGA
GGTGAGCCCCACGTTCTGCTTCACTCTCCCCATCTCCCCCCCCTCCCCACCCCCAATTTTGTATTTATTT
ATTTTTTAATTATTTTGTGCAGCGATGGGGGCGGGGGGGGGGGGGGCGCGCGCCAGGCGGGGCGGGGCGG
GGCGAGGGGCGGGGCGGGGCGAGGCGGAGAGGTGCGGCGGCAGCCAATCAGAGCGGCGCGCTCCGAAAGT
TTCCTTTTATGGCGAGGCGGCGGCGGCGGCGGCCCTATAAAAAGCGAAGCGCGCGGCGGGCGGGAGTCGC
TGCGTTGCCTTCGCCCCGTGCCCCGCTCCGCGCCGCCTCGCGCCGCCCGCCCCGGCTCTGACTGACCGCG
TTACTCCCACAGGTGAGCGGGCGGGACGGCCCTTCTCCTCCGGGCTGTAATTAGCGCTTGGTTTAATGAC
GGCTCGTTTCTTTTCTGTGGCTGCGTGAAAGCCTTAAAGGGCTCCGGGAGGGCCCTTTGTGCGGGGGGGA
GCGGCTCGGGGGGTGCGTGCGTGTGTGTGTGCGTGGGGAGCGCCGCGTGCGGCCCGCGCTGCCCGGCGGC
TGTGAGCGCTGCGGGCGCGGCGCGGGGCTTTGTGCGCTCCGCGTGTGCGCGAGGGGAGCGCGGCCGGGGG
CGGTGCCCCGCGGTGCGGGGGGGCTGCGAGGGGAACAAAGGCTGCGTGCGGGGTGTGTGCGTGGGGGGGT
GAGCAGGGGGTGTGGGCGCGGCGGTCGGGCTGTAACCCCCCCCTGCACCCCCCTCCCCGAGTTGCTGAGC
ACGGCCCGGCTTCGGGTGCGGGGCTCCGTGCGGGGCGTGGCGCGGGGCTCGCCGTGCCGGGCGGGGGGTG
GCGGCAGGTGGGGGTGCCGGGCGGGGCGGGGCCGCCTCGGGCCGGGGAGGGCTCGGGGGAGGGGCGCGGC
GGCCCCGGAGCGCCGGCGGCTGTCGAGGCGCGGCGAGCCGCAGCCATTGCCTTTTATGGTAATCGTGCGA
GAGGGCGCAGGGACTTCCTTTGTCCCAAATCTGGCGGAGCCGAAATCTGGGAGGCGCCGCCGCACCCCCT
CTAGCGGGCGCGGGCGAAGCGGTGCGGCGCCGGCAGGAAGGAAATGGGCGGGGAGGGCCTTCGTGCGTCG
CCGCGCCGCCGTCCCCTTCTCCATCTCCAGCCTCGGGGCTGCCGCAGGGGGACGGCTGCCTTCGGGGGGG
ACGGGGCAGGGCGGGGTTCGGCTTCTGGCGTGTGACCGGCGGCTCTAGAGCCTCTGCTAACCATGTTCAT
GCCTTCTTCTTTTTCCTACAGCTCCTGGGCAACGTGCTGGTTATTGTGCTGTCTCATCATTTTGGCAAAG
CTAGCGCTACCGGACTCAGATCTGCCACCATGGGCTGTGGCTGCAGCTCAAACCCTGAAGATGACTGGAT
GGAGAACATTGACGTGTGTGAGAACTGCCATTATCCCCCGCCGAAGCTTCGAATTGATCCACCGGATCTC
GCCACCATGCGGGGTTCTCATCATCATCATCATCATGGTATGGCTAGCATGACTGGTGGACAGCAAATGG
GTCGGGATCTGTACGACGATGACGATAAGGATCTCGCCACCATGGTCGACTCATCACGTCGTAAGTGGAA
TAAGACAGGTCACGCAGTCAGAGCTATAGGTCGGCTGAGCTCACTCGAGAACGTCTATATCAAGGCCGAC
AAGCAGAAGAACGGCATCAAGGCGAACTTCAAGATCCGCCACAACATCGAGGACGGCGGCGTGCAGCTCG
CCTACCACTACCAGCAGAACACCCCCATCGGCGACGGCCCCGTGCTGCTGCCCGACAACCACTACCTGAG
CGTGCAGTCCAAACTTTCGAAAGACCCCAACGAGAAGCGCGATCACATGGTCCTGCTGGAGTTCGTGACC
GCCGCCGGGATCACTCTCGGCATGGACGAGCTGTACAAGGGCGGTACCGGAGGGAGCATGGTGAGCAAGG
GCGAGGAGCTGTTCACCGGGGTGGTGCCCATCCTGGTCGAGCTGGACGGCGACGTAAACGGCCACAAGTT
CAGCGTGTCCGGCGAGGGTGAGGGCGATGCCACCTACGGCAAGCTGACCCTGAAGTTCATCTGCACCACC
GGCAAGCTGCCCGTGCCCTGGCCCACCCTCGTGACCACCCTGACCTACGGCGTGCAGTGCTTCAGCCGCT
ACCCCGACCACATGAAGCAGCACGACTTCTTCAAGTCCGCCATGCCCGAAGGCTACATCCAGGAGCGCAC
CATCTTCTTCAAGGACGACGGCAACTACAAGACCCGCGCCGAGGTGAAGTTCGAGGGCGACACCCTGGTG
AACCGCATCGAGCTGAAGGGCATCGACTTCAAGGAGGACGGCAACATCCTGGGGCACAAGCTGGAGTACA
ACCTGCCGGACCAACTGACTGAAGAGCAGATCGCAGAATTTAAAGAGGAATTCTCCCTATTTGACAAGGA
CGGGGATGGGACAATAACAACCAAGGAGCTGGGGACGGTGATGCGGTCTCTGGGGCAGAACCCCACAGAA
GCAGAGCTGCAGGACATGATCAATGAAGTAGATGCCGACGGTGACGGCACAATCGACTTCCCTGAGTTCC
TGACAATGATGGCAAGAAAAATGAAATACAGGGACACGGAAGAAGAAATTAGAGAAGCGTTCGGTGTGTT
TGATAAGGATGGCAATGGCTACATCAGTGCAGCAGAGCTTCGCCACGTGATGACAAACCTTGGAGAGAAG
TTAACAGATGAAGAGGTTGATGAAATGATCAGGGAAGCAGACATCGATGGGGATGGTCAGGTAAACTACG
AAGAGTTTGTACAAATGATGACAGCGAAGTGAGCGGCCGCTTCGAAATGACCGACCAAGCGACGCCCAAC
CTGCCATCACGAGATTTCGATTCCACCGCCGCCTTCTATGAAAGGTTGGGCTTCGGAATCGTTTTCCGGG
ACGCCGGCTGGATGATCCTCCAGCGCGGGGATCTCATGCTGGAGTTCTTCGCCCACCCTAGGGGGAGGCT
AACTGAAACACGGAAGGAGACAATACCGGAAGGAACCCGCGCTATGACGGCAATAAAAAGACAGAATAAA
ACGCACGGTGTTGGGTCGTTTGTTCGGCGCGCCATCGAAGCAGCTCCAGCCTACACAATCGCTCAAGACG
TGTAATGCTTTTATTATATATTAGTCACGATATCTATAACAAGAAAATATATATATAATAAGTTATCACG
TAAGTAGAACATGAAATAACAATATAATTATCGTATGAGTTAAATCTTAAAAGTCACGTAAAAGATAATC
ATGCGTCATTTTGACTCACGCGGTCGTTATAGTTCAAAATCAGTGACACTTACCGCATTGACAAGCACGC
CTCACGGGAGCTCCAAGCGGCGACTGAGATGTCCTAAATGCACAGCGACGGATTCGCGCTATTTAGAAAG
AGAGAGCAATATTTCAAGAATGCATGCGTCAATTTTACGCAGACTATCTTTCTAGGGTTAAAAAAGATTT
GCGCTTTACTCGACCTAAACTTTAAACACGTCATAGAATCTTCGTTTGACAAAAACCACATTGTGGGGTA
CCGAGCTCGAATTCATCGATGATATCAGATCTGCCGGTCTCCCTATAGTGAGTCGTATTAATTTCGATAA
GCCAGGTTAACCTGCATTAATGAATCGGCCAACGCGCGGGGAGAGGCGGTTTGCGTATTGGGCGCTCTTC
CGCTTCCTCGCTCACTGACTCGCTGCGCTCGGTCGTTCGGCTGCGGCGAGCGGTATCAGCTCACTCAAAG
GCGGTAATACGGTTATCCACAGAATCAGGGGATAACGCAGGAAAGAACATGTGAGCAAAAGGCCAGCAAA
AGGCCAGGAACCGTAAAAAGGCCGCGTTGCTGGCGTTTTTCCATAGGCTCCGCCCCCCTGACGAGCATCA
CAAAAATCGACGCTCAAGTCAGAGGTGGCGAAACCCGACAGGACTATAAAGATACCAGGCGTTTCCCCCT
GGAAGCTCCCTCGTGCGCTCTCCTGTTCCGACCCTGCCGCTTACCGGATACCTGTCCGCCTTTCTCCCTT
CGGGAAGCGTGGCGCTTTCTCATAGCTCACGCTGTAGGTATCTCAGTTCGGTGTAGGTCGTTCGCTCCAA
GCTGGGCTGTGTGCACGAACCCCCCGTTCAGCCCGACCGCTGCGCCTTATCCGGTAACTATCGTCTTGAG
TCCAACCCGGTAAGACACGACTTATCGCCACTGGCAGCAGCCACTGGTAACAGGATTAGCAGAGCGAGGT
ATGTAGGCGGTGCTACAGAGTTCTTGAAGTGGTGGCCTAACTACGGCTACACTAGAAGAACAGTATTTGG
TATCTGCGCTCTGCTGAAGCCAGTTACCTTCGGAAAAAGAGTTGGTAGCTCTTGATCCGGCAAACAAACC
ACCGCTGGTAGCGGTGGTTTTTTTGTTTGCAAGCAGCAGATTACGCGCAGAAAAAAAGGATCTCAAGAAG
ATCCTTTGATCTTTTCTACGGGGTCTGACGCTCAGTGGAACGAAAACTCACGTTAAGGGATTTTGGTCAT
GAGATTATCAAAAAGGATCTTCACCTAGATCCTTTTAAATTAAAAATGAAGTTTTAAATCAATCTAAAGT
ATATATGAGTAAACTTGGTCTGACAGTTACCAATGCTTAATCAGTGAGGCACCTATCTCAGCGATCTGTC
TATTTCGTTCATCCATAGTTGCCTGACTCCCCGTCGTGTAGATAACTACGATACGGGAGGGCTTACCATC
TGGCCCCAGTGCTGCAATGATACCGCGAGACCCACGCTCACCGGCTCCAGATTTATCAGCAATAAACCAG
CCAGCCGGAAGGGCCGAGCGCAGAAGTGGTCCTGCAACTTTATCCGCCTCCATCCAGTCTATTAATTGTT
GCCGGGAAGCTAGAGTAAGTAGTTCGCCAGTTAATAGTTTGCGCAACGTTGTTGCCATTGCTACAGGCAT
CGTGGTGTCACGCTCGTCGTTTGGTATGGCTTCATTCAGCTCCGGTTCCCAACGATCAAGGCGAGTTACA
TGATCCCCCATGTTGTGCAAAAAAGCGGTTAGCTCCTTCGGTCCTCCGATCGTTGTCAGAAGTAAGTTGG
CCGCAGTGTTATCACTCATGGTTATGGCAGCACTGCATAATTCTCTTACTGTCATGCCATCCGTAAGATG
CTTTTCTGTGACTGGTGAGTACTCAACCAAGTCATTCTGAGAATAGTGTATGCGGCGACCGAGTTGCTCT
TGCCCGGCGTCAATACGGGATAATACCGCGCCACATAGCAGAACTTTAAAAGTGCTCATCATTGGAAAAC
GTTCTTCGGGGCGAAAACTCTCAAGGATCTTACCGCTGTTGAGATCCAGTTCGATGTAACCCACTCGTGC
ACCCAACTGATCTTCAGCATCTTTTACTTTCACCAGCGTTTCTGGGTGAGCAAAAACAGGAAGGCAAAAT
GCCGCAAAAAAGGGAATAAGGGCGACACGGAAATGTTGAATACTCAT
Features (pLannotate 1.2.2; 24 found; start..end, strand, type, name):
      1..105     -  promoter       AmpR promoter: bla
    200..235     +  CDS            rop (fragment): Rop protein, which maintains plasmids at low copy number; rop
    337..388     +  misc_feature   bom (fragment): basis of mobility region from pBR322
    451..469     +  promoter       SP6 promoter: promoter for bacteriophage SP6 RNA polymerase
    483..522     +  CDS            lacI (fragment): lac repressor; lacI; The lac repressor binds to the lac operator to inhibit transcription in E. coli. This inhibition can be relieved by adding lactose or isopropyl-β-D-thiogalactopyranoside (IPTG).
    535..556     +  protein_bind   CAP binding site: CAP binding activates transcription in the presence of cAMP. E. coli catabolite activator protein
    571..601     +  promoter       lac promoter: promoter for the E. coli lac operon
    609..625     +  protein_bind   lac operator: The lac repressor binds to the lac operator to inhibit transcription in E. coli. This inhibition can be relieved by adding lactose or isopropyl-β-D-thiogalactopyranoside (IPTG). lac repressor encoded by lacI
    670..688     +  promoter       T3 promoter: promoter for bacteriophage T3 RNA polymerase
    690..869     +  CDS            FP (fragment): FP25_NPVAC - Experimental evidence at protein level: Swiss-Prot protein existence level 1. From Autographa californica nuclear polyhedrosis virus (AcMNPV).
   1225..1604    +  enhancer       CMV enhancer: human cytomegalovirus immediate early enhancer
   1607..1882    +  promoter       chicken β-actin promoter: No description available
   1883..2891    +  intron         chimeric intron: chimera between introns from chicken β-actin and rabbit β-globin
   2940..2963    +  misc_feature   MCS (fragment): multiple cloning site
   2970..3047    +  CDS            LCK (fragment): LCK_HUMAN - Experimental evidence at protein level: Swiss-Prot protein existence level 1. Non-receptor tyrosine-protein kinase that plays an essential role in the selection and maturation of developing T-cells in the thymus and in the function of mature T-cells. Plays a key role in T- cell antigen receptor (TCR)-linked signal transduction pathways. Constitutively associated with the cytoplasmic portions of the CD4 and CD8 surface receptors. Association of the TCR with a peptide antigen- bound MHC complex facilitates the interaction of CD4 and CD8 with MHC class II and class I molecules, respec
   3092..4442    +  CDS            GCaMP6f (fragment): improved fluorescent protein-based calcium sensor (Chen et al., 2013)
   4457..4609    +  CDS            ble (fragment): BLE_KLEPN - Experimental evidence at protein level: Swiss-Prot protein existence level 1. Binding protein with a strong affinity to the bleomycin family of antibiotics. Binds to CL990; an antimitotic-antibiotic compound. From Klebsiella pneumoniae.
   4668..4715    +  polyA_signal   HSV TK poly(A) signal: herpes simplex virus thymidine kinase polyadenylation signal (Cole and Stacy, 1985)
   5098..5175    +  CDS            FP (fragment): FP25_NPVAC - Experimental evidence at protein level: Swiss-Prot protein existence level 1. From Autographa californica nuclear polyhedrosis virus (AcMNPV).
   5176..5194    -  misc_feature   MCS (fragment): pUC18/19 multiple cloning site
   5222..5240    -  promoter       T7 promoter: promoter for bacteriophage T7 RNA polymerase
   5262..5315    -  CDS            lacI (fragment): lac repressor; lacI; The lac repressor binds to the lac operator to inhibit transcription in E. coli. This inhibition can be relieved by adding lactose or isopropyl-β-D-thiogalactopyranoside (IPTG).
   5498..6086    -  rep_origin     ori: high-copy-number ColE1/pMB1/pBR322/pUC origin of replication
   6257..7117    -  CDS            AmpR: β-lactamase; bla; confers resistance to ampicillin, carbenicillin, and related antibiotics
