[The description below was written by a language model from this plasmid's Addgene catalogue record and pLannotate feature annotations shown in this document.]
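Description:
pPBC-LG6f is a 7,117 bp PiggyBac transposon donor plasmid built on the small pSP72 cloning backbone and intended for mammalian expression. In E. coli it is maintained at high copy by a ColE1/pUC-type origin and selected with ampicillin through the β-lactamase (AmpR) gene. The backbone also carries SP6 and T7 phage promoters. Short lac, T3, rop and bom fragments are annotated as well and appear to be remnants of earlier cloning steps rather than functional parts.

The payload is an ITR-CAG-Lck-GCaMP6f-ITR cassette. The CAG promoter is annotated in full, with the CMV immediate-early enhancer, the chicken β-actin promoter and the chimeric β-actin/β-globin intron, and gives strong, broadly active transcription. It drives a short N-terminal fragment of the Lck kinase fused upstream of GCaMP6f, a fast GFP-based calcium indicator. The Lck segment serves as a membrane-targeting signal, tethering the sensor to the plasma membrane so that calcium changes near the membrane and in fine cellular processes can be reported. A small bleomycin-resistance fragment and an HSV TK polyadenylation signal follow the coding sequence.

The PiggyBac inverted terminal repeats are not annotated by name. However, the two baculovirus FP25 gene fragments on either side of the cassette probably mark the transposon-end regions, since PiggyBac was originally isolated from an insertion in that locus. The plasmid encodes no transposase, so genomic integration of the ITR-flanked cassette needs PiggyBac transposase supplied separately. The associated publication describes imaging of calcium activity in astrocytes and neurons after in utero electroporation, where stable integration would preserve expression in dividing progenitors and their progeny.
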