Addgene plasmid #62808: pPBC-LG6f
Purpose: pPBC-LG6f expresses PiggyBac inverted terminal repeat-flanked Lck-GCaMP6f under the control of the CAG promoter.
Depositing lab: Karen Wilcox. Depositing organization: University of Utah. Publication: Imaging activity in astrocytes and neurons with genetically encoded calcium indicators following in utero electroporation. Gee JM, Gibbons MB, Taheri M, Palumbos S, Morris SC, Smeal RM, Flynn KF, Economo MN, Cizek CG, Capecchi MR, Tvrdik P, Wilcox KS, White JA. Front Mol Neurosci. 2015 Apr 15;8:10. doi: 10.3389/fnmol.2015.00010. eCollection 2015. PubMed 25926768.
Backbone
  Vector backbone: pSP72
  Backbone manufacturer: Promega Corporation
  Backbone size w/o insert (bp): 2462
  Total vector size (bp): 7117
  Vector type: Mammalian Expression, Bacterial Expression
Growth in bacteria
  Bacterial resistance: Ampicillin, 100 μg/mL
  Growth temperature: 37°C
  Growth strain: DH5alpha
  Copy number: High Copy
Gene/Insert
  Gene/Insert name: ITR-CAG-Lck-GCaMP6f-ITR
  Promoter: CAG
  Cloning method: Restriction Enzyme; 5′ cloning site Spe1 (not destroyed); 3′ cloning site EcoR1 (not destroyed)
  Sequencing primers: 5′ ATACGACAATCTCACAGACAGC
Resource information
  A portion of this plasmid was derived from a plasmid made by: GCaMP6f was obtained from pGP-CMV-GCaMP6f (Addgene Plasmid #40755). Lck was obtained from pN1-Lck-GCaMP2 (Addgene Plasmid #24794).
Terms and licenses: Academic/Nonprofit Terms; Industry Terms: Not Available to Industry
How to cite: pPBC-LG6f was a gift from Karen Wilcox (Addgene plasmid # 62808 ; http://n2t.net/addgene:62808 ; RRID:Addgene_62808)
