>Addgene plasmid #62808 | pPBC-LG6f | addgene partial sequence | sequence record 178498 | Addgene Partial NGS Result
GGGGGACGGCTGCCTTCGGGGGGGACGGGGCAGGGCGGGGTTCGGCTTCTGGCGTGTGACCGGCGGCTCT
AGAGCCTCTGCTAACCATGTTCATGCCTTCTTCTTTTTCCTACAGCTCCTGGGCAACGTGCTGGTTATTG
TGCTGTCTCATCATTTTGGCAAAGCTAGCGCTACCGGACTCAGATCTGCCACCATGGGCTGTGGCTGCAG
CTCAAACCCTGAAGATGACTGGATGGAGAACATTGACGTGTGTGAGAACTGCCATTATCCCCCGCCGAAG
CTTCGAATTGATCCACCGGATCTCGCCACCATGCGGGGTTCTCATCATCATCATCATCATGGTATGGCTA
GCATGACTGGTGGACAGCAAATGGGTCGGGATCTGTACGACGATGACGATAAGGATCTCGCCACCATGGT
CGACTCATCACGTCGTAAGTGGAATAAGACAGGTCACGCAGTCAGAGCTATAGGTCGGCTGAGCTCACTC
GAGAACGTCTATATCAAGGCCGACAAGCAGAAGAACGGCATCAAGGCGAACTTCAAGATCCGCCACAACA
TCGAGGACGGCGGCGTGCAGCTCGCCTACCACTACCAGCAGAACACCCCCATCGGCGACGGCCCCGTGCT
GCTGCCCGACAACCACTACCTGAGCGTGCAGTCCAAACTTTCGAAAGACCCCAACGAGAAGCGCGATCAC
ATGGTCCTGCTGGAGTTCGTGACCGCCGCCGGGATCACTCTCGGCATGGACGAGCTGTACAAGGGCGGTA
CCGGAGGGAGCATGGTGAGCAAGGGCGAGGAGCTGTTCACCGGGGTGGTGCCCATCCTGGTCGAGCTGGA
CGGCGACGTAAACGGCCACAAGTTCAGCGTGTCCGGCGAGGGTGAGGGCGATGCCACCTACGGCAAGCTG
ACCCTGAAGTTCATCTGCACCACCGGCAAGCTGCCCGTGCCCTGGCCCACCCTCGTGACCACCCTGACCT
ACGGCGTGCAGTGCTTCAGCCGCTACCCCGACCACATGAAGCAGCACGACTTCTTCAAGTCCGCCATGCC
CGAAGGCTACATCCAGGAGCGCACCATCTTCTTCAAGGACGACGGCAACTACAAGACCCGCGCCGAGGTG
AAGTTCGAGGGCGACACCCTGGTGAACCGCATCGAGCTGAAGGGCATCGACTTCAAGGAGGACGGCAACA
TCCTGGGGCACAAGCTGGAGTACAACCTGCCGGACCAACTGACTGAAGAGCAGATCGCAGAATTTAAAGA
GGAATTCTCCCTATTTGACAAGGACGGGGATGGGACAATAACAACCAAGGAGCTGGGGACGGTGATGCGG
TCTCTGGGGCAGAACCCCACAGAAGCAGAGCTGCAGGACATGATCAATGAAGTAGATGCCGACGGTGACG
GCACAATCGACTTCCCTGAGTTCCTGACAATGATGGCAAGAAAAATGAAATACAGGGACACGGAAGAAGA
AATTAGAGAAGCGTTCGGTGTGTTTGATAAGGATGGCAATGGCTACATCAGTGCAGCAGAGCTTCGCCAC
GTGATGACAAACCTTGGAGAGAAGTTAACAGATGAAGAGGTTGATGAAATGATCAGGGAAGCAGACATCG
ATGGGGATGGTCAGGTAAACTACGAAGAGTTTGTACAAATGATGACAGCGAAGTGAGCGGCCGCTTCGAA
ATGACCGACCAAGCGACGCCCAACCTGCCATCACGAGATTTCGATTCCACCGCCGCCTTCTATGAAAGGT
TGGGCTTCGGAATCGTTTTCCGGGACGCCGGCTGGATGATCCTCCAGCGCGGGGATCTCATGCTGGAGTT
CTTCGCCCACCCTAGGGGGAGGCTAACTGAAACACGGAAGGAGACAATACCGGAAGGAACCCGCGCTATG
ACGGCAATAAAAAGACAGAATAAAACGCACGGTGTTGGGTCGTTTGTTCGGCGCGCCATCGAAGCAGCTC
CAGCCTACACAATCGCTCAAGACGTGTAATGCTTTTATTATATATTAGTCACGATATCTATAACAAGAAA
ATATATATATAATAAGTTATCACGTAAGTAGAACATGAAATAACAATATAATTATCGTATGAGTTAAATC
TTAAAAGTCACGTAAAAGATAATCATGCGTCATTTTGACTCACGCGGTCGTTATAGTTCAAAATCAGTGA
CACTTACCGCATTGACAAGCACGCCTCACGGGAGCTCCAAGCGGCGACTGAGATGTCCTAAATGCACAGC
GACGGATTCGCGCTATTTAGAAAGAGAGAGCAATATTTCAAGAATGCATGCGTCAATTTTACGCAGACTA
TCTTTCTAGGGTTAAAAAAGATTTGCGCTTTACTCGACCTAAACTTTAAACACGTCATAGAATCTTCGTT
TGACAAAAACCACATTGTGGGGTACCGAGCTCGAATTCATCGATGATATCAGATCTGCCGGTCTCCCTAT
AGTGAGTCGTATTAATTTCGATAAGCCAGGTTAACCTGCATTAATGAATCGGCCAACGCGCGGGGAGAGG
CGGTTTGCGTATTGGGCGCTCTTCCGCTTCCTCGCTCACTGACTCGCTGCGCTCGGTCGTTCGGCTGCGG
CGAGCGGTATCAGCTCACTCAAAGGCGGTAATACGGTTATCCACAGAATCAGGGGATAACGCAGGAAAGA
ACATGTGAGCAAAAGGCCAGCAAAAGGCCAGGAACCGTAAAAAGGCCGCGTTGCTGGCGTTTTTCCATAG
GCTCCGCCCCCCTGACGAGCATCACAAAAATCGACGCTCAAGTCAGAGGTGGCGAAACCCGACAGGACTA
TAAAGATACCAGGCGTTTCCCCCTGGAAGCTCCCTCGTGCGCTCTCCTGTTCCGACCCTGCCGCTTACCG
GATACCTGTCCGCCTTTCTCCCTTCGGGAAGCGTGGCGCTTTCTCATAGCTCACGCTGTAGGTATCTCAG
TTCGGTGTAGGTCGTTCGCTCCAAGCTGGGCTGTGTGCACGAACCCCCCGTTCAGCCCGACCGCTGCGCC
TTATCCGGTAACTATCGTCTTGAGTCCAACCCGGTAAGACACGACTTATCGCCACTGGCAGCAGCCACTG
GTAACAGGATTAGCAGAGCGAGGTATGTAGGCGGTGCTACAGAGTTCTTGAAGTGGTGGCCTAACTACGG
CTACACTAGAAGAACAGTATTTGGTATCTGCGCTCTGCTGAAGCCAGTTACCTTCGGAAAAAGAGTTGGT
AGCTCTTGATCCGGCAAACAAACCACCGCTGGTAGCGGTGGTTTTTTTGTTTGCAAGCAGCAGATTACGC
GCAGAAAAAAAGGATCTCAAGAAGATCCTTTGATCTTTTCTACGGGGTCTGACGCTCAGTGGAACGAAAA
CTCACGTTAAGGGATTTTGGTCATGAGATTATCAAAAAGGATCTTCACCTAGATCCTTTTAAATTAAAAA
TGAAGTTTTAAATCAATCTAAAGTATATATGAGTAAACTTGGTCTGACAGTTACCAATGCTTAATCAGTG
AGGCACCTATCTCAGCGATCTGTCTATTTCGTTCATCCATAGTTGCCTGACTCCCCGTCGTGTAGATAAC
TACGATACGGGAGGGCTTACCATCTGGCCCCAGTGCTGCAATGATACCGCGAGACCCACGCTCACCGGCT
CCAGATTTATCAGCAATAAACCAGCCAGCCGGAAGGGCCGAGCGCAGAAGTGGTCCTGCAACTTTATCCG
CCTCCATCCAGTCTATTAATTGTTGCCGGGAAGCTAGAGTAAGTAGTTCGCCAGTTAATAGTTTGCGCAA
CGTTGTTGCCATTGCTACAGGCATCGTGGTGTCACGCTCGTCGTTTGGTATGGCTTCATTCAGCTCCGGT
TCCCAACGATCAAGGCGAGTTACATGATCCCCCATGTTGTGCAAAAAAGCGGTTAGCTCCTTCGGTCCTC
CGATCGTTGTCAGAAGTAAGTTGGCCGCAGTGTTATCACTCATGGTTATGGCAGCACTGCATAATTCTCT
TACTGTCATGCCATCCGTAAGATGCTTTTCTGTGACTGGTGAGTACTCAACCAAGTCATTCTGAGAATAG
TGTATGCGGCGACCGAGTTGCTCTTGCCCGGCGTCAATACGGGATAATACCGCGCCACATAGCAGAACTT
TAAAAGTGCTCATCATTGGAAAACGTTCTTCGGGGCGAAAACTCTCAAGGATCTTACCGCTGTTGAGATC
CAGTTCGATGTAACCCACTCGTGCACCCAACTGATCTTCAGCATCTTTTACTTTCACCAGCGTTTCTGGG
TGAGCAAAAACAGGAAGGCAAAATGCCGCAAAAAAGGGAATAAGGGCGACACGGAAATGTTGAATACTCA
TACTCTTCCTTTTTCAATATTATTGAAGCATTTATCAGGGTTATTGTCTCATGAGCGGATACATATTTGA
ATGTATTTAGAAAAATAAACAAATAGGGGTTCCGCGCACATTTCCCCGAAAAGTGCCACCTGACGTCTAA
GAAACCATTATTATCATGACATTAACCTATAAAAATAGGCGTATCACGAGGCCCTTTCGTCTCGCGCGTT
TCGGTGATGACGGTGAAAACCTCTGACACATGCAGCTCCCGGAGACGGTCACAGCTTGTCTGTAAGCGGA
TGCCGGGAGCAGACAAGCCCGTCAGGGCGCGTCAGCGGGTGTTGGCGGGTGTCGGGGCTGGCTTAACTAT
GCGGCATCAGAGCAGATTGTACTGAGAGTGCACCATATGGACATATTGTCGTTAGAACGCGGCTACAATT
AATACATAACCTTATGTATCATACACATACGATTTAGGTGACACTATAGAACTCGACCTCGAGGCTGGCA
CGACAGGTTTCCCGACTGGAAAGCGGGCAGTGAGCGCAACGCAATTAATGTGAGTTAGCTCACTCATTAG
GCACCCCAGGCTTTACACTTTATGCTTCCGGCTCGTATGTTGTGTGGAATTGTGAGCGGATAACAATTTC
ACACAGGAAACAGCTATGACCATGATTACGCCAAGCTCGAAATTAACCCTCACTAAAGGGAACAAAAGCT
GGAGCTCGTCTTTGATCAAAACGCAAATCGACGAAAATGTGTCGGACAATATCAAGTCGATGAGCGAAAA
ACTAAAAAGGCTAGAATACGACAATCTCACAGACAGCGTTGAGATATACGGTATTCACGACAGCAGGCTG
AATAATAAAAAAATTAGAAACTATTATTTAACCCTAGAAAGATAATCATATTGTGACGTACGTTAAAGAT
AATCATGCGTAAAATTGACGCATGTGTTTTATCGATCTGTATATCGAGGTTTATTTATTAATTTGAATAG
ATATTAAGTTTTATTATATTTACACTTACATACTAATAATAAATTCAACAAACAATTTATTTATGTTTAT
TTATTTATTAAAAAAAAACAAAAACTCAAAATTTCTTCTATAAAGTAACAAAACTTTTAAACATTCTCTC
TTTTACAAAAATAAACTTATTTTGTACTTTAAAAACAGTCATGTTGTATTATAAAATAAGTAATTAGCTT
AACTTATACATAATAGAAACAAATTATACTTATTAGACATTGATTATTGACTAGTTATTAATAGTAATCA
ATTACGGGGTCATTAGTTCATAGCCCATATATGGAGTTCCGCGTTACATAACTTACGGTAAATGGCCCGC
CTGGCTGACCGCCCAACGACCCCCGCCCATTGACGTCAATAATGACGTATGTTCCCATAGTAACGCCAAT
AGGGACTTTCCATTGACGTCAATGGGTGGA
